>Addgene plasmid #207355 | Lenti-RNF2-tevopreQ1-epegRNA+5G>T_EF1a-puroR | addgene full sequence | sequence record 408416 | Addgene NGS Result
TGATGCGGTTTTGGCAGTACATCAATGGGCGTGGATAGCGGTTTGACTCACGGGGATTTCCAAGTCTCCA
CCCCATTGACGTCAATGGGAGTTTGTTTTGGCACCAAAATCAACGGGACTTTCCAAAATGTCGTAACAAC
TCCGCCCCATTGACGCAAATGGGCGGTAGGCGTGTACGGTGGGAGGTCTATATAAGCAGCGCGTTTTGCC
TGTACTGGGTCTCTCTGGTTAGACCAGATCTGAGCCTGGGAGCTCTCTGGCTAACTAGGGAACCCACTGC
TTAAGCCTCAATAAAGCTTGCCTTGAGTGCTTCAAGTAGTGTGTGCCCGTCTGTTGTGTGACTCTGGTAA
CTAGAGATCCCTCAGACCCTTTTAGTCAGTGTGGAAAATCTCTAGCAGTGGCGCCCGAACAGGGACTTGA
AAGCGAAAGGGAAACCAGAGGAGCTCTCTCGACGCAGGACTCGGCTTGCTGAAGCGCGCACGGCAAGAGG
CGAGGGGCGGCGACTGGTGAGTACGCCAAAAATTTTGACTAGCGGAGGCTAGAAGGAGAGAGATGGGTGC
GAGAGCGTCAGTATTAAGCGGGGGAGAATTAGATCGCGATGGGAAAAAATTCGGTTAAGGCCAGGGGGAA
AGAAAAAATATAAATTAAAACATATAGTATGGGCAAGCAGGGAGCTAGAACGATTCGCAGTTAATCCTGG
CCTGTTAGAAACATCAGAAGGCTGTAGACAAATACTGGGACAGCTACAACCATCCCTTCAGACAGGATCA
GAAGAACTTAGATCATTATATAATACAGTAGCAACCCTCTATTGTGTGCATCAAAGGATAGAGATAAAAG
ACACCAAGGAAGCTTTAGACAAGATAGAGGAAGAGCAAAACAAAAGTAAGACCACCGCACAGCAAGCGGC
CGCTGATCTTCAGACCTGGAGGAGGAGATATGAGGGACAATTGGAGAAGTGAATTATATAAATATAAAGT
AGTAAAAATTGAACCATTAGGAGTAGCACCCACCAAGGCAAAGAGAAGAGTGGTGCAGAGAGAAAAAAGA
GCAGTGGGAATAGGAGCTTTGTTCCTTGGGTTCTTGGGAGCAGCAGGAAGCACTATGGGCGCAGCGTCAA
TGACGCTGACGGTACAGGCCAGACAATTATTGTCTGGTATAGTGCAGCAGCAGAACAATTTGCTGAGGGC
TATTGAGGCGCAACAGCATCTGTTGCAACTCACAGTCTGGGGCATCAAGCAGCTCCAGGCAAGAATCCTG
GCTGTGGAAAGATACCTAAAGGATCAACAGCTCCTGGGGATTTGGGGTTGCTCTGGAAAACTCATTTGCA
CCACTGCTGTGCCTTGGAATGCTAGTTGGAGTAATAAATCTCTGGAACAGATTTGGAATCACACGACCTG
GATGGAGTGGGACAGAGAAATTAACAATTACACAAGCTTAATACACTCCTTAATTGAAGAATCGCAAAAC
CAGCAAGAAAAGAATGAACAAGAATTATTGGAATTAGATAAATGGGCAAGTTTGTGGAATTGGTTTAACA
TAACAAATTGGCTGTGGTATATAAAATTATTCATAATGATAGTAGGAGGCTTGGTAGGTTTAAGAATAGT
TTTTGCTGTACTTTCTATAGTGAATAGAGTTAGGCAGGGATATTCACCATTATCGTTTCAGACCCACCTC
CCAACCCCGAGGGGACCCGACAGGCCCGAAGGAATAGAAGAAGAAGGTGGAGAGAGAGACAGAGACAGAT
CCATTCGATTAGTGAACGGATCGGCACTGCGTGCGCCAATTCTGCAGACAAATGGCAGTATTCATCCACA
ATTTTAAAAGAAAAGGGGGGATTGGGGGGTACAGTGCAGGGGAAAGAATAGTAGACATAATAGCAACAGA
CATACAAACTAAAGAATTACAAAAACAAATTACAAAAATTCAAAATTTTCGGGTTTATTACAGGGACAGC
AGAGATCCAGTTTGGTTAATTAAGGTACCTCGAGCGGCCCAAGCTTAAAAAAATTCTAGTTGGTTTAACG
CGTAACTAGATAGAACCGCGCATCTTAGTCATTACCTGATGTGTTCGTTGCACCGACTCGGTGCCACTTT
TTCAAGTTGATAACGGACTAGCCTTATTTTAACTTGCTATTTCTAGCTCTAAAACCAGGTAATGACTAAG
ATGACGGTGTTTCGTCCTTTCCACAAGATATATAAAGCCAAGAAATCGAAATACTTTCAAGTTACGGTAA
GCATATGATAGTCCATTTTAAAACATAATTTTAAAACTGCAAACTACCCAAGAAATTATTACTTTCTACG
TCACGTATTTTGTACTAATATCTTTGTGTTTACAGTCAAATTAATTCTAATTATCTCTCTAACAGCCTTG
TATCGTATATGCAAATATGAAGGAATCATGGGAAATAGGCCCTCTTCCTGCCCGACCTTGGTACCGGATC
CAGTCGACTGAATTGGTTCCTTTAAAGCCTGCTTTTTTGTACAGCTAGCTAGGTCTTGAAAGGAGTGGGA
ATTGGCTCCGGTGCCCGTCAGTGGGCAGAGCGCACATCGCCCACAGTCCCCGAGAAGTTGGGGGGAGGGG
TCGGCAATTGATCCGGTGCCTAGAGAAGGTGGCGCGGGGTAAACTGGGAAAGTGATGTCGTGTACTGGCT
CCGCCTTTTTCCCGAGGGTGGGGGAGAACCGTATATAAGTGCAGTAGTCGCCGTGAACGTTCTTTTTCGC
AACGGGTTTGCCGCCAGAACACAGGACCGGTTCTAGGCCACCATGGCTCGAGGATCCGGCGCAACAAACT
TCTCTCTGCTGAAACAAGCCGGAGATGTCGAAGAGAATCCTGGACCGACCGAGTACAAGCCCACGGTGCG
CCTCGCCACCCGCGACGACGTCCCCAGGGCCGTACGCACCCTCGCCGCCGCGTTCGCCGACTACCCCGCC
ACGCGCCACACCGTCGATCCGGACCGCCACATCGAGCGGGTCACCGAGCTGCAAGAACTCTTCCTCACGC
GCGTCGGGCTCGACATCGGCAAGGTGTGGGTCGCGGACGACGGCGCCGCGGTGGCGGTCTGGACCACGCC
GGAGAGCGTCGAAGCGGGGGCGGTGTTCGCCGAGATCGGCCCGCGCATGGCCGAGTTGAGCGGTTCCCGG
CTGGCCGCGCAGCAACAGATGGAAGGCCTCCTGGCGCCGCACCGGCCCAAGGAGCCCGCGTGGTTCCTGG
CCACCGTCGGAGTCTCGCCCGACCACCAGGGCAAGGGTCTGGGCAGCGCCGTCGTGCTCCCCGGAGTGGA
GGCGGCCGAGCGCGCCGGGGTGCCCGCCTTCCTGGAGACCTCCGCGCCCCGCAACCTCCCCTTCTACGAG
CGGCTCGGCTTCACCGTCACCGCCGACGTCGAGGTGCCCGAAGGACCGCGCACCTGGTGCATGACCCGCA
AGCCCGGTGCCTGAACGCGTTAAGTCGACAATCAACCTCTGGATTACAAAATTTGTGAAAGATTGACTGG
TATTCTTAACTATGTTGCTCCTTTTACGCTATGTGGATACGCTGCTTTAATGCCTTTGTATCATGCTATT
GCTTCCCGTATGGCTTTCATTTTCTCCTCCTTGTATAAATCCTGGTTGCTGTCTCTTTATGAGGAGTTGT
GGCCCGTTGTCAGGCAACGTGGCGTGGTGTGCACTGTGTTTGCTGACGCAACCCCCACTGGTTGGGGCAT
TGCCACCACCTGTCAGCTCCTTTCCGGGACTTTCGCTTTCCCCCTCCCTATTGCCACGGCGGAACTCATC
GCCGCCTGCCTTGCCCGCTGCTGGACAGGGGCTCGGCTGTTGGGCACTGACAATTCCGTGGTGTTGTCGG
GGAAATCATCGTCCTTTCCTTGGCTGCTCGCCTGTGTTGCCACCTGGATTCTGCGCGGGACGTCCTTCTG
CTACGTCCCTTCGGCCCTCAATCCAGCGGACCTTCCTTCCCGCGGCCTGCTGCCGGCTCTGCGGCCTCTT
CCGCGTCTTCGCCTTCGCCCTCAGACGAGTCGGATCTCCCTTTGGGCCGCCTCCCCGCGTCGACTTTAAG
ACCAATGACTTACAAGGCAGCTGTAGATCTTAGCCACTTTTTAAAAGAAAAGGGGGGACTGGAAGGGCTA
ATTCACTCCCAACGAAGACAAGATCTGCTTTTTGCTTGTACTGGGTCTCTCTGGTTAGACCAGATCTGAG
CCTGGGAGCTCTCTGGCTAACTAGGGAACCCACTGCTTAAGCCTCAATAAAGCTTGCCTTGAGTGCTTCA
AGTAGTGTGTGCCCGTCTGTTGTGTGACTCTGGTAACTAGAGATCCCTCAGACCCTTTTAGTCAGTGTGG
AAAATCTCTAGCAGGGCCCGTTTAAACCCGCTGATCAGCCTCGACTGTGCCTTCTAGTTGCCAGCCATCT
GTTGTTTGCCCCTCCCCCGTGCCTTCCTTGACCCTGGAAGGTGCCACTCCCACTGTCCTTTCCTAATAAA
ATGAGGAAATTGCATCGCATTGTCTGAGTAGGTGTCATTCTATTCTGGGGGGTGGGGTGGGGCAGGACAG
CAAGGGGGAGGATTGGGAAGACAATAGCAGGCATGCTGGGGATGCGGTGGGCTCTATGGCTTCTGAGGCG
GAAAGAACCAGCTGGGGCTCTAGGGGGTATCCCC
[124 nt withheld, positions 4655-4778]
C
[91 nt withheld, positions 4780-4870]
A
[49 nt withheld, positions 4872-4920]
CCTTTGACGTTGGAGTCCACGTTCTTT
[37 nt withheld, positions 4948-4984]
ACCCTATCTCGGTCTATTCTTTTGATTTATAAGGGATTTTGCCGATTTCGGCCTATTGGTTAAAAAATGA
GCTGATTTAACAAAAATTTAACGCGAATTAATTCTGTGGAATGTGTGTCAGTTAGGGTGTGGAAAGTCCC
CAGGCTCCCCAGCAGGCAGAAGTATGCAAAGCATGCATCTCAATTAGTCAGCAACCAGGTGTGGAAAGTC
CCCAGGCTCCCCAGCAGGCAGAAGTATGCAAAGCATGCATCTCAATTAGTCAGCAACCATAGTCCCGCCC
CTAACTCCGCCCATCCCGCCCCTAACTCCGCCCAGTTCCGCCCATTCTCCGCCCCATGGCTGACTAATTT
TTTTTATTTATGCAGAGGCCGAGGCCGCCTCTGCCTCTGAGCTATTCCAGAAGTAGTGAGGAGGCTTTTT
TGGAGGCCTAGGCTTTTGCAAAAAGCTCCCGGGAGCTTGTATATCCATTTTCGGATCTGATCAGCACGTG
TTGACAATTAATCATCGGCATAGTATATCGGCATAGTATAATACGACAAGGTGAGGAACTAAACCATGGC
CAAGTTGACCAGTGCCGTTCCGGTGCTCACCGCGCGCGACGTCGCCGGAGCGGTCGAGTTCTGGACCGAC
CGGCTCGGGTTCTCCCGGGACTTCGTGGAGGACGACTTCGCCGGTGTGGTCCGGGACGACGTGACCCTGT
TCATCAGCGCGGTCCAGGACCAGGTGGTGCCGGACAACACCCTGGCCTGGGTGTGGGTGCGCGGCCTGGA
CGAGCTGTACGCCGAGTGGTCGGAGGTCGTGTCCACGAACTTCCGGGACGCCTCCGGGCCGGCCATGACC
GAGATCGGCGAGCAGCCGTGGGGGCGGGAGTTCGCCCTGCGCGACCCGGCCGGCAACTGCGTGCACTTCG
TGGCCGAGGAGCAGGACTGACACGTGCTACGAGATTTCGATTCCACCGCCGCCTTCTATGAAAGGTTGGG
CTTCGGAATCGTTTTCCGGGACGCCGGCTGGATGATCCTCCAGCGCGGGGATCTCATGCTGGAGTTCTTC
GCCCACCCCAACTTGTTTATTGCAGCTTATAATGGTTACAAATAAAGCAATAGCATCACAAATTTCACAA
ATAAAGCATTTTTTTCACTGCATTCTAGTTGTGGTTTGTCCAAACTCATCAATGTATCTTATCATGTCTG
TATACCGTCGACCTCTAGCTAGAGCTTGGCGTAATCATGGTCATAGCTGTTTCCTGTGTGAAATTGTTAT
CCGCTCACAATTCCACACAACATACGAGCCGGAAGCATAAAGTGTAAAGCCTGGGGTGCCTAATGAGTGA
GCTAACTCACATTAATTGCGTTGCGCTCACTGCCCGCTTTCCAGTCGGGAAACCTGTCGTGCCAGCTGCA
TTAATGAATCGGCCAACGCGCGGGGAGAGGCGGTTTGCGTATTGGGCGCTCTTCCGCTTCCTCGCTCACT
GACTCGCTGCGCTCGGTCGTTCGGCTGCGGCGAGCGGTATCAGCTCACTCAAAGGCGGTAATACGGTTAT
CCACAGAATCAGGGGATAACGCAGGAAAGAACATGTGAGCAAAAGGCCAGCAAAAGGCCAGGAACCGTAA
AAAGGCCGCGTTGCTGGCGTTTTTCCATAGGCTCCGCCCCCCTGACGAGCATCACAAAAATCGACGCTCA
AGTCAGAGGTGGCGAAACCCGACAGGACTATAAAGATACCAGGCGTTTCCCCCTGGAAGCTCCCTCGTGC
GCTCTCCTGTTCCGACCCTGCCGCTTACCGGATACCTGTCCGCCTTTCTCCCTTCGGGAAGCGTGGCGCT
TTCTCATAGCTCACGCTGTAGGTATCTCAGTTCGGTGTAGGTCGTTCGCTCCAAGCTGGGCTGTGTGCAC
GAACCCCCCGTTCAGCCCGACCGCTGCGCCTTATCCGGTAACTATCGTCTTGAGTCCAACCCGGTAAGAC
ACGACTTATCGCCACTGGCAGCAGCCACTGGTAACAGGATTAGCAGAGCGAGGTATGTAGGCGGTGCTAC
AGAGTTCTTGAAGTGGTGGCCTAACTACGGCTACACTAGAAGAACAGTATTTGGTATCTGCGCTCTGCTG
AAGCCAGTTACCTTCGGAAAAAGAGTTGGTAGCTCTTGATCCGGCAAACAAACCACCGCTGGTAGCGGTG
GTTTTTTTGTTTGCAAGCAGCAGATTACGCGCAGAAAAAAAGGATCTCAAGAAGATCCTTTGATCTTTTC
TACGGGGTCTGACGCTCAGTGGAACGAAAACTCACGTTAAGGGATTTTGGTCATGAGATTATCAAAAAGG
ATCTTCACCTAGATCCTTTTAAATTAAAAATGAAGTTTTAAATCAATCTAAAGTATATATGAGTAAACTT
GGTCTGACAGTTACCAATGCTTAATCAGTGAGGCACCTATCTCAGCGATCTGTCTATTTCGTTCATCCAT
AGTTGCCTGACTCCCCGTCGTGTAGATAACTACGATACGGGAGGGCTTACCATCTGGCCCCAGTGCTGCA
ATGATACCGCGAGACCCACGCTCACCGGCTCCAGATTTATCAGCAATAAACCAGCCAGCCGGAAGGGCCG
AGCGCAGAAGTGGTCCTGCAACTTTATCCGCCTCCATCCAGTCTATTAATTGTTGCCGGGAAGCTAGAGT
AAGTAGTTCGCCAGTTAATAGTTTGCGCAACGTTGTTGCCATTGCTACAGGCATCGTGGTGTCACGCTCG
TCGTTTGGTATGGCTTCATTCAGCTCCGGTTCCCAACGATCAAGGCGAGTTACATGATCCCCCATGTTGT
GCAAAAAAGCGGTTAGCTCCTTCGGTCCTCCGATCGTTGTCAGAAGTAAGTTGGCCGCAGTGTTATCACT
CATGGTTATGGCAGCACTGCATAATTCTCTTACTGTCATGCCATCCGTAAGATGCTTTTCTGTGACTGGT
GAGTACTCAACCAAGTCATTCTGAGAATAGTGTATGCGGCGACCGAGTTGCTCTTGCCCGGCGTCAATAC
GGGATAATACCGCGCCACATAGCAGAACTTTAAAAGTGCTCATCATTGGAAAACGTTCTTCGGGGCGAAA
ACTCTCAAGGATCTTACCGCTGTTGAGATCCAGTTCGATGTAACCCACTCGTGCACCCAACTGATCTTCA
GCATCTTTTACTTTCACCAGCGTTTCTGGGTGAGCAAAAACAGGAAGGCAAAATGCCGCAAAAAAGGGAA
TAAGGGCGACACGGAAATGTTGAATACTCATACTCTTCCTTTTTCAATATTATTGAAGCATTTATCAGGG
TTATTGTCTCATGAGCGGATACATATTTGAATGTATTTAGAAAAATAAACAAATAGGGGTTCCGCGCACA
TTTCCCCGAAAAGTGCCACCTGACGTCGACGGATCGGGAGATCTCCCGATCCCCTATGGTGCACTCTCAG
TACAATCTGCTCTGATGCCGCATAGTTAAGCCAGTATCTGCTCCCTGCTTGTGTGTTGGAGGTCGCTGAG
TAGTGCGCGAGCAAAATTTAAGCTACAACAAGGCAAGGCTTGACCGACAATTGCATGAAGAATCTGCTTA
GGGTTAGGCGTTTTGCGCTGCTTCGCGATGTACGGGCCAGATATACGCGTTGACATTGATTATTGACTAG
TTATTAATAGTAATCAATTACGGGGTCATTAGTTCATAGCCCATATATGGAGTTCCGCGTTACATAACTT
ACGGTAAATGGCCCGCCTGGCTGACCGCCCAACGACCCCCGCCCATTGACGTCAATAATGACGTATGTTC
CCATAGTAACGCCAATAGGGACTTTCCATTGACGTCAATGGGTGGAGTATTTACGGTAAACTGCCCACTT
GGCAGTACATCAAGTGTATCATATGCCAAGTACGCCCCCTATTGACGTCAATGACGGTAAATGGCCCGCC
TGGCATTATGCCCAGTACATGACCTTATGGGACTTTCCTACTTGGCAGTACATCTACGTATTAGTCATCG
CTATTACCATGG
Features (pLannotate 1.2.2; 33 found; start..end, strand, type, name):
    217..397     +  LTR            5' LTR (truncated): truncated 5' long terminal repeat (LTR) from HIV-1
    444..569     +  misc_feature   HIV-1 Ψ: packaging signal of human immunodeficiency virus type 1
    553..916     +  CDS            HIV-1 gag (fragment): gag protein from human immunodeficiency virus 1; gag
   1062..1295    +  misc_feature   RRE: The Rev response element (RRE) of HIV-1 allows for Rev-dependent mRNA export from the nucleus to the cytoplasm.
   1672..1772    +  CDS            Rev (fragment): human immunodeficiency virus 1 (HIV-1) Rev protein; rev; enhances nuclear export of unspliced and incompletely spliced viral mRNAs
   1822..1939    +  misc_feature   cPPT/CTS: central polypurine tract and central termination sequence of HIV-1
   2080..2155    -  misc_RNA       gRNA scaffold: guide RNA scaffold for the Streptococcus pyogenes CRISPR/Cas9 system
   2184..2424    -  promoter       U6 promoter: RNA polymerase III promoter for human U6 snRNA
   2476..2493    -  protein_bind   attB1 (fragment): mutant version of attB; recombination site for the Gateway® BP reaction BP Clonase™
   2499..2517    +  CDS            small t antigen (fragment): SV40 (simian virus 40) small t antigen
   2543..2754    +  promoter       EF-1α core promoter: core promoter for human elongation factor EF-1α
   2847..3444    +  CDS            PuroR (fragment): puromycin N-acetyltransferase; pac from Streptomyces; confers resistance to puromycin
   3460..4048    +  misc_feature   WPRE: woodchuck hepatitis virus posttranscriptional regulatory element
   4099..4118    +  misc_feature   cPPT/CTS (fragment): central polypurine tract and central termination sequence of HIV-1
   4120..4353    +  LTR            3' LTR (ΔU3): self-inactivating 3' long terminal repeat (LTR) from HIV-1
   4385..4609    +  polyA_signal   bGH poly(A) signal: bovine growth hormone polyadenylation signal
   4613..4634    +  promoter       SV40 promoter (fragment): SV40 enhancer and early promoter
   4655..5083    +  rep_origin     f1 ori (sequence partly withheld): f1 bacteriophage origin of replication; arrow indicates direction of (+) strand synthesis
   5097..5426    +  promoter       SV40 promoter: SV40 enhancer and early promoter
   5474..5521    +  promoter       EM7 promoter: synthetic bacterial promoter&nbsp
   5540..5914    +  CDS            BleoR: antibiotic-binding protein; Sh ble from Streptoalloteichus hindustanus; confers resistance to bleomycin, phleomycin, and Zeocin™
   5924..6049    +  CDS            ble (fragment): BLE_KLEPN - Experimental evidence at protein level: Swiss-Prot protein existence level 1. Binding protein with a strong affinity to the bleomycin family of antibiotics. Binds to CL990; an antimitotic-antibiotic compound. From Klebsiella pneumoniae.
   6044..6165    +  polyA_signal   SV40 poly(A) signal: SV40 polyadenylation signal
   6238..6254    -  protein_bind   lac operator: The lac repressor binds to the lac operator to inhibit transcription in E. coli. This inhibition can be relieved by adding lactose or isopropyl-β-D-thiogalactopyranoside (IPTG). lac repressor encoded by lacI
   6262..6292    -  promoter       lac promoter: promoter for the E. coli lac operon
   6307..6328    -  protein_bind   CAP binding site: CAP binding activates transcription in the presence of cAMP. E. coli catabolite activator protein
   6341..6433    -  CDS            lacI (fragment): lac repressor; lacI; The lac repressor binds to the lac operator to inhibit transcription in E. coli. This inhibition can be relieved by adding lactose or isopropyl-β-D-thiogalactopyranoside (IPTG).
   6616..7204    -  rep_origin     ori: high-copy-number ColE1/pMB1/pBR322/pUC origin of replication
   7375..8235    -  CDS            AmpR: β-lactamase; bla; confers resistance to ampicillin, carbenicillin, and related antibiotics
   8236..8340    -  promoter       AmpR promoter: bla
   8399..8451    -  misc_feature   bom (fragment): basis of mobility region from pBR322
   8606..8985    +  enhancer       CMV enhancer: human cytomegalovirus immediate early enhancer
   8986..199     +  promoter       CMV promoter (across the origin): human cytomegalovirus (CMV) immediate early promoter
