[The description below was written by a language model from this plasmid's Addgene catalogue record and pLannotate feature annotations shown in this document.]
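Description:
Lenti-RNF2-tevopreQ1-epegRNA+5G>T_EF1a-puroR is a lentiviral transfer plasmid of about 9 kb built on lentiCRISPRv2_deltaCas9, a derivative of lentiCRISPRv2 whose name indicates that the Cas9 coding sequence has been removed. It is propagated in E. coli through a high-copy ColE1/pUC-type origin with ampicillin selection (AmpR), and also carries an f1 origin. The viral portion has the usual self-inactivating HIV-1 layout. A CMV enhancer/promoter drives a truncated 5' LTR, followed by the Ψ packaging signal with a gag fragment, the RRE for Rev-dependent export of the genomic RNA, and the cPPT/CTS. A WPRE and a ΔU3 3' LTR close the unit, with a bGH polyadenylation signal downstream. Outside the LTRs sits an SV40/EM7-driven bleomycin/Zeocin resistance cassette, which would not be packaged into virus.

The payload consists of two expression units arranged back to back. A human U6 RNA polymerase III promoter, oriented opposite to the viral genome, drives an engineered prime editing guide RNA (epegRNA) targeting the human RNF2 locus. This guide uses the S. pyogenes Cas9 scaffold, and its 3' extension is designed to install a +5 G-to-T substitution. As the name indicates, the guide ends in a tevopreQ1 motif, a structured pseudoknot that protects the 3' extension from degradation; the feature table does not annotate this element separately. In the forward direction, an EF-1α core promoter expresses puromycin N-acetyltransferase, allowing selection of transduced mammalian cells. Because no prime editor protein is encoded, that component must be supplied separately. The construct provides stable lentiviral delivery of an RNF2 epegRNA and was deposited with a study on prime editing of cystic fibrosis-causing CFTR mutations in human organoids and airway epithelial cells; its specific role there is not stated.
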