Addgene plasmid #207355: Lenti-RNF2-tevopreQ1-epegRNA+5G>T_EF1a-puroR
Purpose: Lentiviral transfer plasmid encoding hU6-driven expression of a RNF2 engineered prime editing guide (epegRNA) and EF1a-driven puromycin resistance gene.
Depositing lab: Marianne Carlon. Depositing organization: Katholieke Universiteit Leuven. Publication: Prime editing functionally corrects cystic fibrosis-causing CFTR mutations in human organoids and airway epithelial cells. Bulcaen M, Kortleven P, Liu RB, Maule G, Dreano E, Kelly M, Ensinck MM, Thierie S, Smits M, Ciciani M, Hatton A, Chevalier B, Ramalho AS, Casadevall I Solvas X, Debyser Z, Vermeulen F, Gijsbers R, Sermet-Gaudelus I, Cereseto A, Carlon MS. Cell Rep Med. 2024 May 21;5(5):101544. doi: 10.1016/j.xcrm.2024.101544. Epub 2024 May 1. PubMed 38697102.
Backbone
  Vector backbone: lentiCRISPRv2_deltaCas9
  Backbone manufacturer: Carlon lab (M. Bulcaen)
  Vector type: Lentiviral
  Selectable markers: Puromycin
Growth in bacteria
  Bacterial resistance: Ampicillin, 100 μg/mL
  Growth temperature: 37°C
  Growth strain: NEB Stable
  Copy number: High Copy
Gene/Insert
  Gene/Insert name: RNF2 + 5G>T tevopreq1-prime editing guide RNA (epegRNA)
  gRNA/shRNA sequence: gtcatcttagtcattacctg
  Species: Synthetic
  Cloning method: Restriction Enzyme; 5′ cloning site unknown (unknown if destroyed)
Terms and licenses: Academic/Nonprofit Terms; Industry Terms: Not Available to Industry
How to cite: Lenti-RNF2-tevopreQ1-epegRNA+5G>T_EF1a-puroR was a gift from Marianne Carlon (Addgene plasmid # 207355 ; http://n2t.net/addgene:207355 ; RRID:Addgene_207355)
